Addgene plasmid #176900: mILK-L207W-EFGP
Purpose: mouse ILK with L207W point mutation cloned into pEGFP-N1
Depositing lab: Sara Wickström. Depositing organization: University of Helsinki. Publication: ATP allosterically stabilizes integrin-linked kinase for efficient force generation. Martin IM, Nava MM, Wickstrom SA, Grater F. Proc Natl Acad Sci U S A. 2022 Mar 15;119(11):e2106098119. doi: 10.1073/pnas.2106098119. Epub 2022 Mar 8. PubMed 35259013.
Backbone
  Vector backbone: pEGFP-N1
  Backbone manufacturer: Clontech
  Vector type: Mammalian Expression
  Selectable markers: Neomycin (select with G418)
Growth in bacteria
  Bacterial resistance: Kanamycin, 50 μg/mL
  Growth temperature: 37°C
  Growth strain: DH5alpha
  Copy number: Unknown
Gene/Insert
  Gene/Insert name: Integrin-linked kinase (alt name: Ilk)
  Species: M. musculus (mouse)
  Insert size (bp): 1370
  Mutation: Leucine 207 to Tryptophane
  GenBank ID: NM_001161724
  Entrez Gene: Ilk (a.k.a. ESTM24, ILK-1, ILK-2, p59ILK)
  Promoter: CNV
  Tag / fusion protein: EGFP (C terminal on insert)
  Cloning method: Restriction Enzyme; 5′ cloning site EcoR1 (not destroyed); 3′ cloning site Age1 (not destroyed)
  Sequencing primers: 5′ CGC AAA TGG GCG GTA GGC GTG; 3′ CGT CGC CGT CCA GCT CGA CCA G
Terms and licenses: Academic/Nonprofit Terms; Industry Terms: Not Available to Industry
Depositor comments: Please visit https://www.biorxiv.org/content/10.1101/2021.03.30.437490v1 for bioRxiv preprint.
How to cite: mILK-L207W-EFGP was a gift from Sara Wickström (Addgene plasmid # 176900 ; http://n2t.net/addgene:176900 ; RRID:Addgene_176900)
