[The description below was written by a language model from this plasmid's Addgene catalogue record and pLannotate feature annotations shown in this document.]
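Description:
mILK-L207W-EFGP is a mammalian expression plasmid of about 6.1 kb built on the Clontech pEGFP-N1 backbone. It carries mouse integrin-linked kinase (Ilk) with leucine 207 changed to tryptophan. The roughly 1.4 kb coding sequence was inserted between the EcoRI and AgeI sites of the multiple cloning site, both of which were retained. This places it upstream of EGFP so that the reporter is fused to the C-terminus of ILK. The catalogue lists the promoter as "CNV", evidently a typo, since the feature table shows the human cytomegalovirus immediate early enhancer and promoter directly upstream of the insert. An SV40 polyadenylation signal follows EGFP and terminates the transcript.

The plasmid replicates in E. coli from a high-copy ColE1/pUC-type origin, and it also contains an f1 phage origin. A single Tn5 aminoglycoside phosphotransferase gene (NeoR/KanR) provides selection in both hosts. A bacterial bla-type promoter drives it for kanamycin resistance in bacteria, and the SV40 enhancer/early promoter drives it for G418 selection of transfected mammalian cells, with an HSV TK polyadenylation signal downstream. The short large T antigen, ble and bGH poly(A) fragments in the annotation are most likely partial matches within backbone sequence rather than functional elements.

The construct allows transient or stable expression of fluorescently tagged mutant ILK, so its localisation and behaviour can be followed in living or fixed cells. It was deposited with a study on how ATP allosterically stabilises ILK for efficient force generation. The record does not state the specific functional effect of the L207W substitution.
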