Features (pLannotate 1.2.2; 15 found; start..end, strand, type, name):
     61..364     +  enhancer       CMV enhancer: human cytomegalovirus immediate early enhancer
    365..568     +  promoter       CMV promoter: human cytomegalovirus (CMV) immediate early promoter
    591..634     +  misc_feature   MCS (fragment): multiple cloning site
    638..1993    +  CDS            Ilk: ILK_MOUSE - Also known as ILK1 From Mus musculus (Mouse).
   2012..2731    +  CDS            EGFP: the original enhanced GFP (Yang et al., 1996) mammalian codon-optimized
   2748..2831    +  CDS            large T antigen (fragment): large T antigen from SV40 (simian virus 40)
   2854..2975    +  polyA_signal   SV40 poly(A) signal: SV40 polyadenylation signal
   3009..3437    -  rep_origin     f1 ori (sequence partly withheld): f1 bacteriophage origin of replication; arrow indicates direction of (+) strand synthesis
   3464..3568    +  promoter       AmpR promoter: bla
   3570..3927    +  promoter       SV40 promoter: SV40 enhancer and early promoter
   3962..4756    +  CDS            NeoR/KanR: aminoglycoside phosphotransferase from Tn5; aph(3')-II (or nptII); confers resistance to neomycin, kanamycin, and G418 (Geneticin®)
   4777..4929    +  CDS            ble (fragment): BLE_KLEPN - Experimental evidence at protein level: Swiss-Prot protein existence level 1. Binding protein with a strong affinity to the bleomycin family of antibiotics. Binds to CL990; an antimitotic-antibiotic compound. From Klebsiella pneumoniae.
   4988..5035    +  polyA_signal   HSV TK poly(A) signal: herpes simplex virus thymidine kinase polyadenylation signal (Cole and Stacy, 1985)
   5126..5142    -  polyA_signal   bGH poly(A) signal (fragment): bovine growth hormone polyadenylation signal
   5364..5952    +  rep_origin     ori: high-copy-number ColE1/pMB1/pBR322/pUC origin of replication
>Addgene plasmid #176900 | mILK-L207W-EFGP | addgene full sequence | sequence record 357256 | Addgene NGS Result
TAGTTATTAATAGTAATCAATTACGGGGTCATTAGTTCATAGCCCATATATGGAGTTCCGCGTTACATAA
CTTACGGTAAATGGCCCGCCTGGCTGACCGCCCAACGACCCCCGCCCATTGACGTCAATAATGACGTATG
TTCCCATAGTAACGCCAATAGGGACTTTCCATTGACGTCAATGGGTGGAGTATTTACGGTAAACTGCCCA
CTTGGCAGTACATCAAGTGTATCATATGCCAAGTACGCCCCCTATTGACGTCAATGACGGTAAATGGCCC
GCCTGGCATTATGCCCAGTACATGACCTTATGGGACTTTCCTACTTGGCAGTACATCTACGTATTAGTCA
TCGCTATTACCATGGTGATGCGGTTTTGGCAGTACATCAATGGGCGTGGATAGCGGTTTGACTCACGGGG
ATTTCCAAGTCTCCACCCCATTGACGTCAATGGGAGTTTGTTTTGGCACCAAAATCAACGGGACTTTCCA
AAATGTCGTAACAACTCCGCCCCATTGACGCAAATGGGCGGTAGGCGTGTACGGTGGGAGGTCTATATAA
GCAGAGCTGGTTTAGTGAACCGTCAGATCCGCTAGCGCTACCGGACTCAGATCTCGAGCTCAAGCTTCGA
ATTCACCATGGACGACATTTTCACTCAGTGCCGGGAGGGCAACGCGGTGGCGGTGCGCTTGTGGCTGGAC
AACACAGAGAACGACCTCAATCAGGGGGATGATCATGGCTTCTCCCCCTTGCACTGGGCCTGCCGAGAAG
GCCGCTCTGCGGTGGTTGAAATGCTGATCATGCGTGGAGCACGGATTAATGTGATGAATCGTGGGGATGA
TACCCCCCTGCACCTGGCAGCTAGTCATGGACACCGTGACATTGTACAGAAGCTGTTGCAATACAAGGCT
GACATCAATGCAGTGAATGAGCACGGCAATGTGCCACTTCACTATGCATGTTTCTGGGGCCAAGACCAGG
TGGCAGAGGACCTGGTGGCTAACGGGGCTCTTGTGAGCATCTGTAACAAGTATGGAGAGATGCCTGTGGA
CAAAGCCAAGGCACCCCTTAGAGAGCTTCTCCGAGAACGGGCAGAGAAAATGGGCCAGAATCTCAACCGT
ATTCCATACAAGGACACATTCTGGAAGGGGACCACTCGCACAAGGCCCCGAAATGGGACCCTGAACAAAC
ACTCCGGTATTGACTTCAAACAGCTCAACTTTCTGGCAAAGCTCAATGAGAATCATTCTGGAGAGTGGTG
GAAAGGCCGCTGGCAGGGCAATGATATTGTTGTGAAGGTGCTGAAGGTTCGAGACTGGAGTACAAGGAAA
AGCAGGGACTTCAATGAGGAATGTCCCCGGCTCAGGATTTTCTCACACCCTAACGTGCTCCCAGTGCTAG
GTGCTTGCCAGGCTCCCCCAGCCCCCCACCCAACCCTCATCACACACTGGATGCCATATGGATCTCTCTA
CAATGTTCTACATGAAGGCACCAATTTCGTTGTGGACCAGAGCCAAGCTGTAAAGTTTGCTTTGGACATG
GCAAGAGGCATGGCTTTTCTTCACACACTAGAGCCTCTCATACCCCGGCATGCACTCAATAGCCGCAGTG
TAATGATCGATGAAGATATGACTGCCCGAATCAGCATGGCTGATGTTAAGTTTTCTTTCCAGTGCCCTGG
GCGCATGTATGCGCCTGCCTGGGTGGCCCCTGAAGCCCTGCAGAAGAAGCCTGAAGACACAAACAGACGC
TCAGCAGACATGTGGAGTTTCGCGGTGCTTCTGTGGGAACTGGTGACACGAGAGGTGCCCTTTGCTGACC
TCTCTAATATGGAGATTGGGATGAAGGTGGCACTGGAAGGCCTTCGGCCTACCATCCCACCAGGTATTTC
CCCCCATGTGTGTAAGCTCATGAAGATTTGCATGAATGAAGACCCTGCAAAGCGACCCAAGTTTGACATG
ATTGTGCCTATCTTGGAGAAGATGCAGGACAAGGGACCACCGGTCGCCACCATGGTGAGCAAGGGCGAGG
AGCTGTTCACCGGGGTGGTGCCCATCCTGGTCGAGCTGGACGGCGACGTAAACGGCCACAAGTTCAGCGT
GTCCGGCGAGGGCGAGGGCGATGCCACCTACGGCAAGCTGACCCTGAAGTTCATCTGCACCACCGGCAAG
CTGCCCGTGCCCTGGCCCACCCTCGTGACCACCCTGACCTACGGCGTGCAGTGCTTCAGCCGCTACCCCG
ACCACATGAAGCAGCACGACTTCTTCAAGTCCGCCATGCCCGAAGGCTACGTCCAGGAGCGCACCATCTT
CTTCAAGGACGACGGCAACTACAAGACCCGCGCCGAGGTGAAGTTCGAGGGCGACACCCTGGTGAACCGC
ATCGAGCTGAAGGGCATCGACTTCAAGGAGGACGGCAACATCCTGGGGCACAAGCTGGAGTACAACTACA
ACAGCCACAACGTCTATATCATGGCCGACAAGCAGAAGAACGGCATCAAGGTGAACTTCAAGATCCGCCA
CAACATCGAGGACGGCAGCGTGCAGCTCGCCGACCACTACCAGCAGAACACCCCCATCGGCGACGGCCCC
GTGCTGCTGCCCGACAACCACTACCTGAGCACCCAGTCCGCCCTGAGCAAAGACCCCAACGAGAAGCGCG
ATCACATGGTCCTGCTGGAGTTCGTGACCGCCGCCGGGATCACTCTCGGCATGGACGAGCTGTACAAGTA
AAGCGGCCGCGACTCTAGATCATAATCAGCCATACCACATTTGTAGAGGTTTTACTTGCTTTAAAAAACC
TCCCACACCTCCCCCTGAACCTGAAACATAAAATGAATGCAATTGTTGTTGTTAACTTGTTTATTGCAGC
TTATAATGGTTACAAATAAAGCAATAGCATCACAAATTTCACAAATAAAGCATTTTTTTCACTGCATTCT
AGTTGTGGTTTGTCCAAACTCATCAATGTATCTTAAGGCGTAAATTGTAAGCGTTAATATTTTGTTAAAA
TTCGCGTTAAATTTTTGTTAAATCAGCTCATTTTTTAACCAATAGGCCGAAATCGGCAAAATCCCTTATA
AATCAAAAGAATAGACCGAGATAGGGT
[37 nt withheld, positions 3108-3144]
AAAGAACGTGGACTCCAACGTCAAAGG
[49 nt withheld, positions 3172-3220]
T
[91 nt withheld, positions 3222-3312]
G
[124 nt withheld, positions 3314-3437]
CAGGTGGCACTTTTCGGGGAAATGTGCGCGGAACCCCTATTTGTTTATTTTTCTAAATACATTCAAATAT
GTATCCGCTCATGAGACAATAACCCTGATAAATGCTTCAATAATATTGAAAAAGGAAGAGTCCTGAGGCG
GAAAGAACCAGCTGTGGAATGTGTGTCAGTTAGGGTGTGGAAAGTCCCCAGGCTCCCCAGCAGGCAGAAG
TATGCAAAGCATGCATCTCAATTAGTCAGCAACCAGGTGTGGAAAGTCCCCAGGCTCCCCAGCAGGCAGA
AGTATGCAAAGCATGCATCTCAATTAGTCAGCAACCATAGTCCCGCCCCTAACTCCGCCCATCCCGCCCC
TAACTCCGCCCAGTTCCGCCCATTCTCCGCCCCATGGCTGACTAATTTTTTTTATTTATGCAGAGGCCGA
GGCCGCCTCGGCCTCTGAGCTATTCCAGAAGTAGTGAGGAGGCTTTTTTGGAGGCCTAGGCTTTTGCAAA
GATCGATCAAGAGACAGGATGAGGATCGTTTCGCATGATTGAACAAGATGGATTGCACGCAGGTTCTCCG
GCCGCTTGGGTGGAGAGGCTATTCGGCTATGACTGGGCACAACAGACAATCGGCTGCTCTGATGCCGCCG
TGTTCCGGCTGTCAGCGCAGGGGCGCCCGGTTCTTTTTGTCAAGACCGACCTGTCCGGTGCCCTGAATGA
ACTGCAAGACGAGGCAGCGCGGCTATCGTGGCTGGCCACGACGGGCGTTCCTTGCGCAGCTGTGCTCGAC
GTTGTCACTGAAGCGGGAAGGGACTGGCTGCTATTGGGCGAAGTGCCGGGGCAGGATCTCCTGTCATCTC
ACCTTGCTCCTGCCGAGAAAGTATCCATCATGGCTGATGCAATGCGGCGGCTGCATACGCTTGATCCGGC
TACCTGCCCATTCGACCACCAAGCGAAACATCGCATCGAGCGAGCACGTACTCGGATGGAAGCCGGTCTT
GTCGATCAGGATGATCTGGACGAAGAGCATCAGGGGCTCGCGCCAGCCGAACTGTTCGCCAGGCTCAAGG
CGAGCATGCCCGACGGCGAGGATCTCGTCGTGACCCATGGCGATGCCTGCTTGCCGAATATCATGGTGGA
AAATGGCCGCTTTTCTGGATTCATCGACTGTGGCCGGCTGGGTGTGGCGGACCGCTATCAGGACATAGCG
TTGGCTACCCGTGATATTGCTGAAGAGCTTGGCGGCGAATGGGCTGACCGCTTCCTCGTGCTTTACGGTA
TCGCCGCTCCCGATTCGCAGCGCATCGCCTTCTATCGCCTTCTTGACGAGTTCTTCTGAGCGGGACTCTG
GGGTTCGAAATGACCGACCAAGCGACGCCCAACCTGCCATCACGAGATTTCGATTCCACCGCCGCCTTCT
ATGAAAGGTTGGGCTTCGGAATCGTTTTCCGGGACGCCGGCTGGATGATCCTCCAGCGCGGGGATCTCAT
GCTGGAGTTCTTCGCCCACCCTAGGGGGAGGCTAACTGAAACACGGAAGGAGACAATACCGGAAGGAACC
CGCGCTATGACGGCAATAAAAAGACAGAATAAAACGCACGGTGTTGGGTCGTTTGTTCATAAACGCGGGG
TTCGGTCCCAGGGCTGGCACTCTGTCGATACCCCACCGAGACCCCATTGGGGCCAATACGCCCGCGTTTC
TTCCTTTTCCCCACCCCACCCCCCAAGTTCGGGTGAAGGCCCAGGGCTCGCAGCCAACGTCGGGGCGGCA
GGCCCTGCCATAGCCTCAGGTTACTCATATATACTTTAGATTGATTTAAAACTTCATTTTTAATTTAAAA
GGATCTAGGTGAAGATCCTTTTTGATAATCTCATGACCAAAATCCCTTAACGTGAGTTTTCGTTCCACTG
AGCGTCAGACCCCGTAGAAAAGATCAAAGGATCTTCTTGAGATCCTTTTTTTCTGCGCGTAATCTGCTGC
TTGCAAACAAAAAAACCACCGCTACCAGCGGTGGTTTGTTTGCCGGATCAAGAGCTACCAACTCTTTTTC
CGAAGGTAACTGGCTTCAGCAGAGCGCAGATACCAAATACTGTTCTTCTAGTGTAGCCGTAGTTAGGCCA
CCACTTCAAGAACTCTGTAGCACCGCCTACATACCTCGCTCTGCTAATCCTGTTACCAGTGGCTGCTGCC
AGTGGCGATAAGTCGTGTCTTACCGGGTTGGACTCAAGACGATAGTTACCGGATAAGGCGCAGCGGTCGG
GCTGAACGGGGGGTTCGTGCACACAGCCCAGCTTGGAGCGAACGACCTACACCGAACTGAGATACCTACA
GCGTGAGCTATGAGAAAGCGCCACGCTTCCCGAAGGGAGAAAGGCGGACAGGTATCCGGTAAGCGGCAGG
GTCGGAACAGGAGAGCGCACGAGGGAGCTTCCAGGGGGAAACGCCTGGTATCTTTATAGTCCTGTCGGGT
TTCGCCACCTCTGACTTGAGCGTCGATTTTTGTGATGCTCGTCAGGGGGGCGGAGCCTATGGAAAAACGC
CAGCAACGCGGCCTTTTTACGGTTCCTGGCCTTTTGCTGGCCTTTTGCTCACATGTTCTTTCCTGCGTTA
TCCCCTGATTCTGTGGATAACCGTATTACCGCCATGCAT
